Addgene plasmid #22636: pEF1a-mRor2Y645F
Depositing lab: Roel Nusse. Depositing organization: Stanford University. Publication: Ror2 receptor requires tyrosine kinase activity to mediate Wnt5A signaling. Mikels A, Minami Y, Nusse R. J Biol Chem. 2009 Oct 30;284(44):30167-76. doi: 10.1074/jbc.M109.041715. Epub 2009 Aug 31. PubMed 19720827.
Backbone
  Vector backbone: pEF1a-myc/his A
  Backbone size w/o insert (bp): 9226
  Vector type: Mammalian Expression
  Selectable markers: Neomycin (select with G418)
Growth in bacteria
  Bacterial resistance: Ampicillin, 100 μg/mL
  Growth temperature: 37°C
  Growth strain: DH5alpha
  Copy number: Unknown
Gene/Insert
  Gene/Insert name: Ror2 Y645F (alt name: Ror2)
  Species: M. musculus (mouse)
  Insert size (bp): 2835
  Mutation: Changed Tyrosine 645 to Phenylalanine
  GenBank ID: AB010384
  Entrez Gene: Ror2 (a.k.a. Ntrkr2)
  Tag / fusion protein: Flag (C terminal on insert)
  Cloning method: Restriction Enzyme; 5′ cloning site XbaI (not destroyed); 3′ cloning site XbaI (not destroyed)
  Sequencing primers: 5′ T7; 3′ BGH reverse
Resource information
  A portion of this plasmid was derived from a plasmid made by: Dr. Y. Minami (Japan)
Terms and licenses: Academic/Nonprofit Terms; Industry Terms: Not Available to Industry
How to cite: pEF1a-mRor2Y645F was a gift from Roel Nusse (Addgene plasmid # 22636 ; http://n2t.net/addgene:22636 ; RRID:Addgene_22636)
