[The description below was written by a language model from this plasmid's Addgene catalogue record.]
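Description:
pEF1a-mRor2Y645F is a mammalian expression plasmid built on the pEF1a-myc/his A backbone. It carries a point-mutant form of the mouse receptor tyrosine kinase Ror2 (also known as Ntrkr2). The plasmid is propagated in E. coli under ampicillin selection. A neomycin resistance marker allows G418 selection of transfected mammalian cells, so it can be used for stable lines as well as transient expression. No feature table accompanies the record and the promoter is not listed explicitly. The backbone name indicates the EF-1α promoter, a strong constitutive promoter active in many mammalian cell types. The listed T7 and BGH reverse sequencing primers suggest that a T7 priming site and a BGH polyadenylation region flank the cloning site.

The insert is a roughly 2.8 kb mouse Ror2 coding sequence cloned into a single XbaI site, which is retained at both ends. Because the same enzyme was used on both sides, the cloning was not directional. Tyrosine 645 has been changed to phenylalanine, a conservative substitution that removes the hydroxyl group needed for phosphorylation at that position while largely preserving the side chain's shape. The protein carries a C-terminal Flag tag on the insert for detection or immunoprecipitation. The record does not say whether the backbone's myc/His tags are also in frame.

The associated study examined whether Ror2 needs its tyrosine kinase activity to mediate Wnt5A signalling. The construct therefore fits use as a phosphorylation-site mutant to be compared with wild-type Ror2 in cell-based signalling assays. Part of the plasmid was derived from a construct made in another laboratory.
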