>Addgene plasmid #22636 | pEF1a-mRor2Y645F | addgene partial sequence | sequence record 28422 | mRor2-F2 5'-gctgaaagacaaggctgagg-3'
CGTGGAGATTCGGCAGAGGCGATGCTCCGGGCCCGACTGCAGCACCCCAACATCGTCTGTCTCCTAGGCG
TCGTGACCAAGGACCAACCCTTGAGCATGATCTTCAGCTACTGTTCCCATGGCGACCTTCATGAATTCCT
GGTCATGCGCTCGCCGCACTCCGATGTGGGCAGCACCGATGACGACCGCACAGTGAAGTCAGCCCTGGAG
CCCCCGGACTTCGTGCACGTGGTGGCGCAGATCGCTGCGGGGATGGAGTTCCTGTCCAGCCACCACGTGG
TCCATAAGGACCTGGCCACACGCAATGTGCTGGTGTACGACAAGCTGAACGTGAGGATCTCAGACTTGGG
CCTCTTCCGTGAGGTATACTCCGCAGATTTTTACAAACTCATGGGCAATTCACTGCTGCCCATCCGCTGG
ATGTCCCCCGAGGCCGTCATGTATGGAAAGTTCTCCATCGACTCTGACATCTGGTCCTACGGTGTGGTCC
TCTGGGAGGTCTTTAGCTACGGCCTGCAGCCCTACTGTGGGTACTCCAACCAGGACGTGGTGGAGATGAT
CCGGAGCCGGCAGGTGCTGCCCTGCCCGGATGACTGCCCCGCCTGGGTCTATGCCCTCATGATTGAATGC
TGGAATGAGTTCCCAAGCCGGAGGCCCCGCTTTAAGGACATCCACAGCCGGCTCCGGTCCTGGGGCAACC
TATCCAACTATAATAGTTCCGCGCAGACTCAGGAGCAGCACACCACACAGACAGCTCCTGANCACAGCCC
GTAGCATGTGACATGCCGCTATATGGCCCAANAGAAGCCAGCTTCCAAGCTCAGTCTCCCATGAAGTANN
ANNCNGTGCCCTTGNTNTTAACGNAAGTTTCCCNCGGNAGCCNCC
