>Addgene plasmid #22636 | pEF1a-mRor2Y645F | addgene partial sequence | sequence record 28423 | 22636 with BGH-rev
ACCGGTATGCATATTCAGATCCTCTTCTGAGATGAGTTTTTGTTCGAAGGGCCCTCTAGATTATTTGTCA
TCATCGTCCTTATAGTCCCCCTCGAGGGCTTCAAGCTGGACATGAGCCGCCTCGGTCACCTGGAGCGTGT
CATTGTCTCCCAGGAGTTCAGTCTCAGGGACAGACCCCTCCTCCTCCTCCTCTGCTTCCTGCACAGGGCT
CTGGGCCACGTCTTCCGCGATGTTCTGTACATCCTCGGTGCCCTCAGAGAGTAGGGCCGCCCTGTCCGCC
ACAGATGTATTGGAGGGCGCCGTGGTGACGTAGCCAGTGCTGGTGGAGCCGCTGCCACTGTGGTGTGAGC
TCGGCTTGGGGACCATCTGAGGGGGCACCTGCTGTGGGGCCATCTGCATGGGGATCTGGACTGGGTAGAA
GTTGGGCAGGTAGGCCCCGTATGCCGGTACCGGCTGATAGCCGTTCACCGGGATGTACAGCTGTGCGGGG
GGCACCAAGGGTCTGATCTGACCCTTCATGGGGATGAACTGAGGCTGTGGGAAGGGCTGGGCCTTCTGCT
TGGGGGCCATATAGCGGGCATTGCTCACATTGCTTACGGGGCTGGTGCTCAGGGAGCTGGTCTGTGTGGT
GTTGCTGGCTCCTGANGTCTGCGCGGAACTATTATAGTTGGATAGGTTGCCCCAGGACCGGAGCCGGCTG
TGGATGTCCTTAAAGCGGGGCCTCCGGCTTGGGAACTCATTCCAGCATTCAATCATGANGGCATAGACCC
AGGCGGGGCAGTCATCCGGGCAGGGCAGCACCTGCCGGCTCCGGATCATCTCCACCACGTCCTGGNTGGA
GTACCCACAGTAGGGCTGCAGGCCGTANCTAAAGACCTCCCANANNACCACACCGT
